>Addgene plasmid #77603 | MAP2K2 gRNA (BRDN0001147931) | addgene full sequence | sequence record 188084 | Addgene Assembled Sequence
CCCGGGTGCAAAGATGGATAAAGTTTTAAACAGAGAGGAATCTTTGCAGCTAATGGACCTTCTAGGTCTT
GAAAGGAGTGGGAATTGGCTCCGGTGCCCGTCAGTGGGCAGAGCGCACATCGCCCACAGTCCCCGAGAAG
TTGGGGGGAGGGGTCGGCAATTGATCCGGTGCCTAGAGAAGGTGGCGCGGGGTAAACTGGGAAAGTGATG
TCGTGTACTGGCTCCGCCTTTTTCCCGAGGGTGGGGGAGAACCGTATATAAGTGCAGTAGTCGCCGTGAA
CGTTCTTTTTCGCAACGGGTTTGCCGCCAGAACACAGGTAAGTGCCGTGTGTGGTTCCCGCGGGCCTGGC
CTCTTTACGGGTTATGGCCCTTGCGTGCCTTGAATTACTTCCACCTGGCTGCAGTACGTGATTCTTGATC
CCGAGCTTCGGGTTGGAAGTGGGTGGGAGAGTTCGAGGCCTTGCGCTTAAGGAGCCCCTTCGCCTCGTGC
TTGAGTTGAGGCCTGGCCTGGGCGCTGGGGCCGCCGCGTGCGAATCTGGTGGCACCTTCGCGCCTGTCTC
GCTGCTTTCGATAAGTCTCTAGCCATTTAAAATTTTTGATGACCTGCTGCGACGCTTTTTTTCTGGCAAG
ATAGTCTTGTAAATGCGGGCCAAGATCTGCACACTGGTATTTCGGTTTTTGGGGCCGCGGGCGGCGACGG
GGCCCGTGCGTCCCAGCGCACATGTTCGGCGAGGCGGGGCCTGCGAGCGCGGCCACCGAGAATCGGACGG
GGGTAGTCTCAAGCTGGCCGGCCTGCTCTGGTGCCTGGCCTCGCGCCGCCGTGTATCGCCCCGCCCTGGG
CGGCAAGGCTGGCCCGGTCGGCACCAGTTGCGTGAGCGGAAAGATGGCCGCTTCCCGGCCCTGCTGCAGG
GAGCTCAAAATGGAGGACGCGGCGCTCGGGAGAGCGGGCGGGTGAGTCACCCACACAAAGGAAAAGGGCC
TTTCCGTCCTCAGCCGTCGCTTCATGTGACTCCACGGAGTACCGGGCGCCGTCCAGGCACCTCGATTAGT
TCTCGAGCTTTTGGAGTACGTCGTCTTTAGGTTGGGGGGAGGGGTTTTATGCGATGGAGTTTCCCCACAC
TGAGTGGGTGGAGACTGAAGTTAGGCCAGCTTGGCACTTGATGTAATTCTCCTTGGAATTTGCCCTTTTT
GAGTTTGGATCTTGGTTCATTCTCAAGCCTCAGACAGTGGTTCAAAGTTTTTTTCTTCCATTTCAGGTGT
CGTGACGTACGGCCACCATGACCGAGTACAAGCCCACGGTGCGCCTCGCCACCCGCGACGACGTCCCCAG
GGCCGTACGCACCCTCGCCGCCGCGTTCGCCGACTACCCCGCCACGCGCCACACCGTCGATCCGGACCGC
CACATCGAGCGGGTCACCGAGCTGCAAGAACTCTTCCTCACGCGCGTCGGGCTCGACATCGGCAAGGTGT
GGGTCGCGGACGACGGCGCCGCCGTGGCGGTCTGGACCACGCCGGAGAGCGTCGAAGCGGGGGCGGTGTT
CGCCGAGATCGGCCCGCGCATGGCCGAGTTGAGCGGTTCCCGGCTGGCCGCGCAGCAACAGATGGAAGGC
CTCCTGGCGCCGCACCGGCCCAAGGAGCCCGCGTGGTTCCTGGCCACCGTCGGAGTCTCGCCCGACCACC
AGGGCAAGGGTCTGGGCAGCGCCGTCGTGCTCCCCGGAGTGGAGGCGGCCGAGCGCGCCGGGGTGCCCGC
CTTCCTGGAGACCTCCGCGCCCCGCAACCTCCCCTTCTACGAGCGGCTCGGCTTCACCGTCACCGCCGAC
GTCGAGGTGCCCGAAGGACCGCGCACCTGGTGCATGACCCGCAAGCCCGGTGCCTGAACGCGTTAAGTCG
ACAATCAACCTCTGGATTACAAAATTTGTGAAAGATTGACTGGTATTCTTAACTATGTTGCTCCTTTTAC
GCTATGTGGATACGCTGCTTTAATGCCTTTGTATCATGCTATTGCTTCCCGTATGGCTTTCATTTTCTCC
TCCTTGTATAAATCCTGGTTGCTGTCTCTTTATGAGGAGTTGTGGCCCGTTGTCAGGCAACGTGGCGTGG
TGTGCACTGTGTTTGCTGACGCAACCCCCACTGGTTGGGGCATTGCCACCACCTGTCAGCTCCTTTCCGG
GACTTTCGCTTTCCCCCTCCCTATTGCCACGGCGGAACTCATCGCCGCCTGCCTTGCCCGCTGCTGGACA
GGGGCTCGGCTGTTGGGCACTGACAATTCCGTGGTGTTGTCGGGGAAATCATCGTCCTTTCCTTGGCTGC
TCGCCTGTGTTGCCACCTGGATTCTGCGCGGGACGTCCTTCTGCTACGTCCCTTCGGCCCTCAATCCAGC
GGACCTTCCTTCCCGCGGCCTGCTGCCGGCTCTGCGGCCTCTTCCGCGTCTTCGCCTTCGCCCTCAGACG
AGTCGGATCTCCCTTTGGGCCGCCTCCCCGCGTCGACTTTAAGACCAATGACTTACAAGGCAGCTGTAGA
TCTTAGCCACTTTTTAAAAGAAAAGGGGGGACTGGAAGGGCTAATTCACTCCCAACGAAGACAAGATCTG
CTTTTTGCTTGTACTGGGTCTCTCTGGTTAGACCAGATCTGAGCCTGGGAGCTCTCTGGCTAACTAGGGA
ACCCACTGCTTAAGCCTCAATAAAGCTTGCCTTGAGTGCTTCAAGTAGTGTGTGCCCGTCTGTTGTGTGA
CTCTGGTAACTAGAGATCCCTCAGACCCTTTTAGTCAGTGTGGAAAATCTCTAGCAGTACGTATAGTAGT
TCATGTCATCTTATTATTCAGTATTTATAACTTGCAAAGAAATGAATATCAGAGAGTGAGAGGAACTTGT
TTATTGCAGCTTATAATGGTTACAAATAAAGCAATAGCATCACAAATTTCACAAATAAAGCATTTTTTTC
ACTGCATTCTAGTTGTGGTTTGTCCAAACTCATCAATGTATCTTATCATGTCTGGCTCTAGCTATCCCGC
CCCTAACTCCGCCCATCCCGCCCCTAACTCCGCCCAGTTCCGCCCATTCTCCGCCCCATGGCTGACTAAT
TTTTTTTATTTATGCAGAGGCCGAGGCCGCCTCGGCCTCTGAGCTATTCCAGAAGTAGTGAGGAGGCTTT
TTTGGAGGCCTAGGGACGTACCCAATTCGCCCTATAGTGAGTCGTATTACGCGCGCTCACTGGCCGTCGT
TTTACAACGTCGTGACTGGGAAAACCCTGGCGTTACCCAACTTAATCGCCTTGCAGCACATCCCCCTTTC
GCCAGCTGGCGTAATAGCGAAGAGGCCCGCACCGATCGCCCTTCCCAACAGTTGCGCAGCCTGAATGGCG
AATGGG
[124 nt withheld, positions 3367-3490]
C
[91 nt withheld, positions 3492-3582]
A
[49 nt withheld, positions 3584-3632]
CCTTTGACGTTGGAGTCCACGTTCTTT
[37 nt withheld, positions 3660-3696]
ACCCTATCTCGGTCTATTCTTTTGATTTATAAGGGATTTTGCCGATTTCGGCCTATTGGTTAAAAAATGA
GCTGATTTAACAAAAATTTAACGCGAATTTTAACAAAATATTAACGCTTACAATTTAGGTGGCACTTTTC
GGGGAAATGTGCGCGGAACCCCTATTTGTTTATTTTTCTAAATACATTCAAATATGTATCCGCTCATGAG
ACAATAACCCTGATAAATGCTTCAATAATATTGAAAAAGGAAGAGTATGAGTATTCAACATTTCCGTGTC
GCCCTTATTCCCTTTTTTGCGGCATTTTGCCTTCCTGTTTTTGCTCACCCAGAAACGCTGGTGAAAGTAA
AAGATGCTGAAGATCAGTTGGGTGCACGAGTGGGTTACATCGAACTGGATCTCAACAGCGGTAAGATCCT
TGAGAGTTTTCGCCCCGAAGAACGTTTTCCAATGATGAGCACTTTTAAAGTTCTGCTATGTGGCGCGGTA
TTATCCCGTATTGACGCCGGGCAAGAGCAACTCGGTCGCCGCATACACTATTCTCAGAATGACTTGGTTG
AGTACTCACCAGTCACAGAAAAGCATCTTACGGATGGCATGACAGTAAGAGAATTATGCAGTGCTGCCAT
AACCATGAGTGATAACACTGCGGCCAACTTACTTCTGACAACGATCGGAGGACCGAAGGAGCTAACCGCT
TTTTTGCACAACATGGGGGATCATGTAACTCGCCTTGATCGTTGGGAACCGGAGCTGAATGAAGCCATAC
CAAACGACGAGCGTGACACCACGATGCCTGTAGCAATGGCAACAACGTTGCGCAAACTATTAACTGGCGA
ACTACTTACTCTAGCTTCCCGGCAACAATTAATAGACTGGATGGAGGCGGATAAAGTTGCAGGACCACTT
CTGCGCTCGGCCCTTCCGGCTGGCTGGTTTATTGCTGATAAATCTGGAGCCGGTGAGCGTGGGTCTCGCG
GTATCATTGCAGCACTGGGGCCAGATGGTAAGCCCTCCCGTATCGTAGTTATCTACACGACGGGGAGTCA
GGCAACTATGGATGAACGAAATAGACAGATCGCTGAGATAGGTGCCTCACTGATTAAGCATTGGTAACTG
TCAGACCAAGTTTACTCATATATACTTTAGATTGATTTAAAACTTCATTTTTAATTTAAAAGGATCTAGG
TGAAGATCCTTTTTGATAATCTCATGACCAAAATCCCTTAACGTGAGTTTTCGTTCCACTGAGCGTCAGA
CCCCGTAGAAAAGATCAAAGGATCTTCTTGAGATCCTTTTTTTCTGCGCGTAATCTGCTGCTTGCAAACA
AAAAAACCACCGCTACCAGCGGTGGTTTGTTTGCCGGATCAAGAGCTACCAACTCTTTTTCCGAAGGTAA
CTGGCTTCAGCAGAGCGCAGATACCAAATACTGTTCTTCTAGTGTAGCCGTAGTTAGGCCACCACTTCAA
GAACTCTGTAGCACCGCCTACATACCTCGCTCTGCTAATCCTGTTACCAGTGGCTGCTGCCAGTGGCGAT
AAGTCGTGTCTTACCGGGTTGGACTCAAGACGATAGTTACCGGATAAGGCGCAGCGGTCGGGCTGAACGG
GGGGTTCGTGCACACAGCCCAGCTTGGAGCGAACGACCTACACCGAACTGAGATACCTACAGCGTGAGCT
ATGAGAAAGCGCCACGCTTCCCGAAGGGAGAAAGGCGGACAGGTATCCGGTAAGCGGCAGGGTCGGAACA
GGAGAGCGCACGAGGGAGCTTCCAGGGGGAAACGCCTGGTATCTTTATAGTCCTGTCGGGTTTCGCCACC
TCTGACTTGAGCGTCGATTTTTGTGATGCTCGTCAGGGGGGCGGAGCCTATGGAAAAACGCCAGCAACGC
GGCCTTTTTACGGTTCCTGGCCTTTTGCTGGCCTTTTGCTCACATGTTCTTTCCTGCGTTATCCCCTGAT
TCTGTGGATAACCGTATTACCGCCTTTGAGTGAGCTGATACCGCTCGCCGCAGCCGAACGACCGAGCGCA
GCGAGTCAGTGAGCGAGGAAGCGGAAGAGCGCCCAATACGCAAACCGCCTCTCCCCGCGCGTTGGCCGAT
TCATTAATGCAGCTGGCACGACAGGTTTCCCGACTGGAAAGCGGGCAGTGAGCGCAACGCAATTAATGTG
AGTTAGCTCACTCATTAGGCACCCCAGGCTTTACACTTTATGCTTCCGGCTCGTATGTTGTGTGGAATTG
TGAGCGGATAACAATTTCACACAGGAAACAGCTATGACCATGATTACGCCAAGCGCGCAATTAACCCTCA
CTAAAGGGAACAAAAGCTGGAGCTGCAAGCTTAATGTAGTCTTATGCAATACTCTTGTAGTCTTGCAACA
TGGTAACGATGAGTTAGCAACATGCCTTACAAGGAGAGAAAAAGCACCGTGCATGCCGATTGGTGGAAGT
AAGGTGGTACGATCGTGCCTTATTAGGAAGGCAACAGACGGGTCTGACATGGATTGGACGAACCACTGAA
TTGCCGCATTGCAGAGATATTGTATTTAAGTGCCTAGCTCGATACATAAACGGGTCTCTCTGGTTAGACC
AGATCTGAGCCTGGGAGCTCTCTGGCTAACTAGGGAACCCACTGCTTAAGCCTCAATAAAGCTTGCCTTG
AGTGCTTCAAGTAGTGTGTGCCCGTCTGTTGTGTGACTCTGGTAACTAGAGATCCCTCAGACCCTTTTAG
TCAGTGTGGAAAATCTCTAGCAGTGGCGCCCGAACAGGGACTTGAAAGCGAAAGGGAAACCAGAGGAGCT
CTCTCGACGCAGGACTCGGCTTGCTGAAGCGCGCACGGCAAGAGGCGAGGGGCGGCGACTGGTGAGTACG
CCAAAAATTTTGACTAGCGGAGGCTAGAAGGAGAGAGATGGGTGCGAGAGCGTCAGTATTAAGCGGGGGA
GAATTAGATCGCGATGGGAAAAAATTCGGTTAAGGCCAGGGGGAAAGAAAAAATATAAATTAAAACATAT
AGTATGGGCAAGCAGGGAGCTAGAACGATTCGCAGTTAATCCTGGCCTGTTAGAAACATCAGAAGGCTGT
AGACAAATACTGGGACAGCTACAACCATCCCTTCAGACAGGATCAGAAGAACTTAGATCATTATATAATA
CAGTAGCAACCCTCTATTGTGTGCATCAAAGGATAGAGATAAAAGACACCAAGGAAGCTTTAGACAAGAT
AGAGGAAGAGCAAAACAAAAGTAAGACCACCGCACAGCAAGCGGCCGCTGATCTTCAGACCTGGAGGAGG
AGATATGAGGGACAATTGGAGAAGTGAATTATATAAATATAAAGTAGTAAAAATTGAACCATTAGGAGTA
GCACCCACCAAGGCAAAGAGAAGAGTGGTGCAGAGAGAAAAAAGAGCAGTGGGAATAGGAGCTTTGTTCC
TTGGGTTCTTGGGAGCAGCAGGAAGCACTATGGGCGCAGCGTCAATGACGCTGACGGTACAGGCCAGACA
ATTATTGTCTGGTATAGTGCAGCAGCAGAACAATTTGCTGAGGGCTATTGAGGCGCAACAGCATCTGTTG
CAACTCACAGTCTGGGGCATCAAGCAGCTCCAGGCAAGAATCCTGGCTGTGGAAAGATACCTAAAGGATC
AACAGCTCCTGGGGATTTGGGGTTGCTCTGGAAAACTCATTTGCACCACTGCTGTGCCTTGGAATGCTAG
TTGGAGTAATAAATCTCTGGAACAGATTTGGAATCACACGACCTGGATGGAGTGGGACAGAGAAATTAAC
AATTACACAAGCTTAATACACTCCTTAATTGAAGAATCGCAAAACCAGCAAGAAAAGAATGAACAAGAAT
TATTGGAATTAGATAAATGGGCAAGTTTGTGGAATTGGTTTAACATAACAAATTGGCTGTGGTATATAAA
ATTATTCATAATGATAGTAGGAGGCTTGGTAGGTTTAAGAATAGTTTTTGCTGTACTTTCTATAGTGAAT
AGAGTTAGGCAGGGATATTCACCATTATCGTTTCAGACCCACCTCCCAACCCCGAGGGGACCCAGAGAGG
GCCTATTTCCCATGATTCCTTCATATTTGCATATACGATACAAGGCTGTTAGAGAGATAATTAGAATTAA
TTTGACTGTAAACACAAAGATATTAGTACAAAATACGTGACGTAGAAAGTAATAATTTCTTGGGTAGTTT
GCAGTTTTAAAATTATGTTTTAAAATGGACTATCATATGCTTACCGTAACTTGAAAGTATTTCGATTTCT
TGGCTTTATATATCTTGTGGAAAGGACGAAACACCGGGATTCCCGAGGAGATCCTGGTTTTAGAGCTAGA
AATAGCAAGTTAAAATAAGGCTAGTCCGTTATCAACTTGAAAAAGTGGCACCGAGTCGGTGCTTTTTTAA
GCTTGGCGTAACTAGATCTTGAGACAAATGGCAGTATTCATCCACAATTTTAAAAGAAAAGGGGGGATTG
GGGGGTACAGTGCAGGGGAAAGAATAGTAGACATAATAGCAACAGACATACAAACTAAAGAATTACAAAA
ACAAATTACAAAAATTCAAAATTTTCGGGTTTATTACAGGGACAGCAGAGATCCACTTTGGCGCCGGCTC
GAGGGGG
Features (pLannotate 1.2.2; 29 found; start..end, strand, type, name):
     14..80      +  CDS            small t antigen (fragment): SV40 (simian virus 40) small t antigen
    106..317     +  promoter       EF-1α core promoter: core promoter for human elongation factor EF-1α
    318..1256    +  intron         EF-1α intron A: intron upstream of the start codon of human EF-1α
   1278..1877    +  CDS            PuroR (fragment): puromycin N-acetyltransferase; pac from Streptomyces; confers resistance to puromycin
   1893..2481    +  misc_feature   WPRE: woodchuck hepatitis virus posttranscriptional regulatory element
   2532..2551    +  misc_feature   cPPT/CTS (fragment): central polypurine tract and central termination sequence of HIV-1
   2553..2786    +  LTR            3' LTR (ΔU3): self-inactivating 3' long terminal repeat (LTR) from HIV-1
   2864..2985    +  polyA_signal   SV40 poly(A) signal: SV40 polyadenylation signal
   3025..3160    +  rep_origin     SV40 ori: SV40 origin of replication
   3181..3199    -  promoter       T7 promoter: promoter for bacteriophage T7 RNA polymerase
   3207..3362    +  CDS            lacZα (fragment): LacZα fragment of β-galactosidase; lacZ fragment
   3367..3795    +  rep_origin     f1 ori (sequence partly withheld): f1 bacteriophage origin of replication; arrow indicates direction of (+) strand synthesis
   3848..3952    +  promoter       AmpR promoter: bla
   3953..4813    +  CDS            AmpR: β-lactamase; bla; confers resistance to ampicillin, carbenicillin, and related antibiotics
   4984..5572    +  rep_origin     ori: high-copy-number ColE1/pMB1/pBR322/pUC origin of replication
   5755..5847    +  CDS            lacI (fragment): lac repressor; lacI; The lac repressor binds to the lac operator to inhibit transcription in E. coli. This inhibition can be relieved by adding lactose or isopropyl-β-D-thiogalactopyranoside (IPTG).
   5860..5881    +  protein_bind   CAP binding site: CAP binding activates transcription in the presence of cAMP. E. coli catabolite activator protein
   5896..5926    +  promoter       lac promoter: promoter for the E. coli lac operon
   5934..5950    +  protein_bind   lac operator: The lac repressor binds to the lac operator to inhibit transcription in E. coli. This inhibition can be relieved by adding lactose or isopropyl-β-D-thiogalactopyranoside (IPTG). lac repressor encoded by lacI
   5995..6013    +  promoter       T3 promoter: promoter for bacteriophage T3 RNA polymerase
   6041..6267    +  promoter       RSV promoter: Rous sarcoma virus enhancer/promoter
   6268..6448    +  LTR            5' LTR (truncated): truncated 5' long terminal repeat (LTR) from HIV-1
   6495..6620    +  misc_feature   HIV-1 Ψ: packaging signal of human immunodeficiency virus type 1
   6604..6967    +  CDS            HIV-1 gag (fragment): gag protein from human immunodeficiency virus 1; gag
   7113..7346    +  misc_feature   RRE: The Rev response element (RRE) of HIV-1 allows for Rev-dependent mRNA export from the nucleus to the cytoplasm.
   7723..7749    +  CDS            Rev (fragment): human immunodeficiency virus 1 (HIV-1) Rev protein; rev; enhances nuclear export of unspliced and incompletely spliced viral mRNAs
   7753..7993    +  promoter       U6 promoter: RNA polymerase III promoter for human U6 snRNA
   8023..8098    +  misc_RNA       gRNA scaffold: guide RNA scaffold for the Streptococcus pyogenes CRISPR/Cas9 system
   8154..8271    +  misc_feature   cPPT/CTS: central polypurine tract and central termination sequence of HIV-1
