[The description below was written by a language model from this plasmid's Addgene catalogue record and pLannotate feature annotations shown in this document.]
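Description:
MAP2K2 gRNA (BRDN0001147931) is a third-generation lentiviral CRISPR guide plasmid built on the lentiGuide-Puro backbone, carrying a single guide RNA designed against human MAP2K2 (also known as MEK2), with the guide designed to the NM_030662.3 reference transcript. The annotated 8.3 kb sequence shows a bacterial backbone with a high-copy ColE1/pUC-type origin and a β-lactamase gene for ampicillin selection, along with an f1 origin, an SV40 origin and residual lac and T7/T3 promoter elements inherited from the parental cloning vector.

The lentiviral transfer cassette begins with an RSV promoter fused to a truncated HIV-1 5' LTR, which makes genomic RNA production Tat-independent, followed by the Ψ packaging signal, a gag fragment and the Rev response element for Rev-dependent nuclear export. Downstream, the human U6 RNA polymerase III promoter drives the MAP2K2-targeting spacer joined to the Streptococcus pyogenes Cas9 guide RNA scaffold. A cPPT/CTS element follows, and then an EF-1α core promoter with its intron A drives the puromycin N-acetyltransferase gene, allowing selection of transduced mammalian cells. A WPRE enhances transcript expression, and the cassette ends in a self-inactivating ΔU3 3' LTR followed by an SV40 polyadenylation signal.

The plasmid does not encode Cas9, so it is meant to be used together with a separate Cas9 vector such as lentiCas9-Blast, or in cells that already express Cas9, to disrupt MAP2K2. It corresponds to one guide from a human kinome gRNA library associated with work on optimised sgRNA design for higher on-target activity and fewer off-target effects.
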