Addgene plasmid #77603: MAP2K2 gRNA (BRDN0001147931)
Purpose: 3rd generation lentiviral gRNA plasmid targeting human MAP2K2
Depositing lab: John Doench & David Root. Depositing organization: Broad Institute. Publication: Optimized sgRNA design to maximize activity and minimize off-target effects of CRISPR-Cas9. Doench JG, Fusi N, Sullender M, Hegde M, Vaimberg EW, Donovan KF, Smith I, Tothova Z, Wilen C, Orchard R, Virgin HW, Listgarten J, Root DE. Nat Biotechnol. 2016 Jan 18. doi: 10.1038/nbt.3437. PubMed 26780180.
Backbone
  Vector backbone: lentiGuide-Puro
  Backbone manufacturer: Zhang Lab (Addgene plasmid # 52963)
  Vector type: Mammalian Expression, Lentiviral, CRISPR
  Selectable markers: Puromycin
Growth in bacteria
  Bacterial resistance: Ampicillin, 100 μg/mL
  Growth temperature: 37°C
  Growth strain: DH5alpha
  Copy number: High Copy
Gene/Insert
  Gene/Insert name: MAP2K2 (alt names: MAP2K2; NM_030662.3)
  gRNA/shRNA sequence: GGATTCCCGAGGAGATCCTG
  Species: H. sapiens (human)
  Entrez Gene: MAP2K2 (a.k.a. CFC4, MAPKK2, MEK2, MKK2, PRKMK2)
  Promoter: hU6
  Cloning method: Unknown
  Sequencing primers: 5′ U6-F; 3′ pS2-R
Terms and licenses: Academic/Nonprofit Terms; Industry Terms: Not Available to Industry
Depositor comments: The gRNA was designed to target the following Genbank reference sequence(s): NM_030662.3. Note that this plasmid does NOT contain Cas9. It should be used in conjunction with lentiCas9-Blast (Addgene #52962) or otherwise with cell lines already expressing Cas9. Browse the full kinome gRNA library at http://www.addgene.org/pooled-library/broadgpp-human-kinome/ or visit http://www.broadinstitute.org/rnai/public/ for detailed protocols and information.
How to cite: MAP2K2 gRNA (BRDN0001147931) was a gift from John Doench & David Root (Addgene plasmid # 77603 ; http://n2t.net/addgene:77603 ; RRID:Addgene_77603)
