>Addgene plasmid #77603 | MAP2K2 gRNA (BRDN0001147931) | depositor partial sequence | sequence record 145063 | Target Sequence
GGATTCCCGAGGAGATCCTG
