>Addgene plasmid #77603 | MAP2K2 gRNA (BRDN0001147931) | addgene partial sequence | sequence record 188083 | hU6-F
GTAGAAAGTAATAATTTCTTGGGTAGTTTGCAGTTTTAAAATTATGTTTTAAAATGGACTATCATATGCT
TACCGTAACTTGAAAGTATTTCGATTTCTTGGCTTTATATATCTTGTGGAAAGGACGAAACACCGGGATT
CCCGAGGAGATCCTGGTTTTAGAGCTAGAAATAGCAAGTTAAAATAAGGCTAGTCCGTTATCAACTTGAA
AAAGTGGCACCGAGTCGGTGCTTTTTTAAGCTTGGCGTAACTAGATCTTGAGACAAATGGCAGTATTCAT
CCACAATTTTAAAAGAAAAGGGGGGATTGGGGGGTACAGTGCAGGGGAAAGAATAGTAGACATAATAGCA
ACAGACATACAAACTAAAGAATTACAAAAACAAATTACAAAAATTCAAAATTTTCGGGTTTATTACAGGG
ACAGCAGAGATCCACTTTGGCGCCGGCTCGAGGGGGCCCGGGTGCAAAGATGGATAAAGTTTTAAACAGA
GAGGAATCTTTGCAGCTAATGGACCTTCTAGGTCTTGAAAGGAGTGGGAATTGGCTCCGGTGCCCGTCAG
TGGGCAGAGC
